>Addgene plasmid #129343 | pN1-OPA1(123Nt)-mScarletI | addgene full sequence | sequence record 260106 | Addgene NGS Result
CGTTACATAACTTACGGTAAATGGCCCGCCTGGCTGACCGCCCAACGACCCCCGCCCATTGACGTCAATA
ATGACGTATGTTCCCATAGTAACGCCAATAGGGACTTTCCATTGACGTCAATGGGTGGAGTATTTACGGT
AAACTGCCCACTTGGCAGTACATCAAGTGTATCATATGCCAAGTACGCCCCCTATTGACGTCAATGACGG
TAAATGGCCCGCCTGGCATTATGCCCAGTACATGACCTTATGGGACTTTCCTACTTGGCAGTACATCTAC
GTATTAGTCATCGCTATTACCATGGTGATGCGGTTTTGGCAGTACATCAATGGGCGTGGATAGCGGTTTG
ACTCACGGGGATTTCCAAGTCTCCACCCCATTGACGTCAATGGGAGTTTGTTTTGGCACCAAAATCAACG
GGACTTTCCAAAATGTCGTAACAACTCCGCCCCATTGACGCAAATGGGCGGTAGGCGTGTACGGTGGGAG
GTCTATATAAGCAGAGCTGGTTTAGTGAACCGTCAGATCCGCTAGCCACCATGTGGCGACTACGTCGGGC
CGCTGTGGCCTGTGAGGTCTGCCAGTCTTTAGTGAAACACAGCTCTGGAATAAAAGGAAGTTTACCACTA
CAAAAACTACATCTGGTTTCACGAAGCATTTATCATTCACATCATCCTACCTTAAAGCTTCAACGACCCC
AATTAAGGACATCCTTTCAGCAGTTCTCTTCTCTGACAAACCTTCCTTTACGTAAACTGAAATTCTCTCC
AATTAAATATGGCTACCAGCCTCGCAGGAATTTTTGGCCAGCAAGATTAGCTACGAGACTCTTAAAACTT
CGCTATCTCATACTAGGATCGGCTGTTGGGGGTGGCTACACAGCCAAAAAGACTTTTGATCAGTGGAAAG
GGGATCCACCGGTCGCCACCATGGTGAGCAAGGGCGAGGCAGTGATCAAGGAGTTCATGCGGTTCAAGGT
GCACATGGAGGGCTCCATGAACGGCCACGAGTTCGAGATCGAGGGCGAGGGCGAGGGCCGCCCCTACGAG
GGCACCCAGACCGCCAAGCTGAAGGTGACCAAGGGTGGCCCCCTGCCCTTCTCCTGGGACATCCTGTCCC
CTCAGTTCATGTACGGCTCCAGGGCCTTCATCAAGCACCCCGCCGACATCCCCGACTACTATAAGCAGTC
CTTCCCCGAGGGCTTCAAGTGGGAGCGCGTGATGAACTTCGAGGACGGCGGCGCCGTGACCGTGACCCAG
GACACCTCCCTGGAGGACGGCACCCTGATCTACAAGGTGAAGCTCCGCGGCACCAACTTCCCTCCTGACG
GCCCCGTAATGCAGAAGAAGACAATGGGCTGGGAAGCGTCCACCGAGCGGTTGTACCCCGAGGACGGCGT
GCTGAAGGGCGACATTAAGATGGCCCTGCGCCTGAAGGACGGCGGCCGCTACCTGGCGGACTTCAAGACC
ACCTACAAGGCCAAGAAGCCCGTGCAGATGCCCGGCGCCTACAACGTCGACCGCAAGTTGGACATCACCT
CCCACAACGAGGACTACACCGTGGTGGAACAGTACGAACGCTCCGAGGGCCGCCACTCCACCGGCGGCAT
GGACGAGCTGTACAAGTTAAAGCGGCCGCGACTCTAGATCATAATCAGCCATACCACATTTGTAGAGGTT
TTACTTGCTTTAAAAAACCTCCCACACCTCCCCCTGAACCTGAAACATAAAATGAATGCAATTGTTGTTG
TTAACTTGTTTATTGCAGCTTATAATGGTTACAAATAAAGCAATAGCATCACAAATTTCACAAATAAAGC
ATTTTTTTCACTGCATTCTAGTTGTGGTTTGTCCAAACTCATCAATGTATCTTAAGGCGTAAATTGTAAG
CGTTAATATTTTGTTAAAATTCGCGTTAAATTTTTGTTAAATCAGCTCATTTTTTAACCAATAGGCCGAA
ATCGGCAAAATCCCTTATAAATCAAAAGAATAGACCGAGATAGGGT
[37 nt withheld, positions 2007-2043]
AAAGAACGTGGACTCCAACGTCAAAGG
[49 nt withheld, positions 2071-2119]
T
[91 nt withheld, positions 2121-2211]
G
[124 nt withheld, positions 2213-2336]
CAGGTGGCACTTTTCGGGGAAATGTGCGCGGAACCCCTATTTGTTTATTTTTCTAAATACATTCAAATAT
GTATCCGCTCATGAGACAATAACCCTGATAAATGCTTCAATAATATTGAAAAAGGAAGAGTCCTGAGGCG
GAAAGAACCAGCTGTGGAATGTGTGTCAGTTAGGGTGTGGAAAGTCCCCAGGCTCCCCAGCAGGCAGAAG
TATGCAAAGCATGCATCTCAATTAGTCAGCAACCAGGTGTGGAAAGTCCCCAGGCTCCCCAGCAGGCAGA
AGTATGCAAAGCATGCATCTCAATTAGTCAGCAACCATAGTCCCGCCCCTAACTCCGCCCATCCCGCCCC
TAACTCCGCCCAGTTCCGCCCATTCTCCGCCCCATGGCTGACTAATTTTTTTTATTTATGCAGAGGCCGA
GGCCGCCTCGGCCTCTGAGCTATTCCAGAAGTAGTGAGGAGGCTTTTTTGGAGGCCTAGGCTTTTGCAAA
GATCGATCAAGAGACAGGATGAGGATCGTTTCGCATGATTGAACAAGATGGATTGCACGCAGGTTCTCCG
GCCGCTTGGGTGGAGAGGCTATTCGGCTATGACTGGGCACAACAGACAATCGGCTGCTCTGATGCCGCCG
TGTTCCGGCTGTCAGCGCAGGGGCGCCCGGTTCTTTTTGTCAAGACCGACCTGTCCGGTGCCCTGAATGA
ACTGCAAGACGAGGCAGCGCGGCTATCGTGGCTGGCCACGACGGGCGTTCCTTGCGCAGCTGTGCTCGAC
GTTGTCACTGAAGCGGGAAGGGACTGGCTGCTATTGGGCGAAGTGCCGGGGCAGGATCTCCTGTCATCTC
ACCTTGCTCCTGCCGAGAAAGTATCCATCATGGCTGATGCAATGCGGCGGCTGCATACGCTTGATCCGGC
TACCTGCCCATTCGACCACCAAGCGAAACATCGCATCGAGCGAGCACGTACTCGGATGGAAGCCGGTCTT
GTCGATCAGGATGATCTGGACGAAGAGCATCAGGGGCTCGCGCCAGCCGAACTGTTCGCCAGGCTCAAGG
CGAGCATGCCCGACGGCGAGGATCTCGTCGTGACCCATGGCGATGCCTGCTTGCCGAATATCATGGTGGA
AAATGGCCGCTTTTCTGGATTCATCGACTGTGGCCGGCTGGGTGTGGCGGACCGCTATCAGGACATAGCG
TTGGCTACCCGTGATATTGCTGAAGAGCTTGGCGGCGAATGGGCTGACCGCTTCCTCGTGCTTTACGGTA
TCGCCGCTCCCGATTCGCAGCGCATCGCCTTCTATCGCCTTCTTGACGAGTTCTTCTGAGCGGGACTCTG
GGGTTCGAAATGACCGACCAAGCGACGCCCAACCTGCCATCACGAGATTTCGATTCCACCGCCGCCTTCT
ATGAAAGGTTGGGCTTCGGAATCGTTTTCCGGGACGCCGGCTGGATGATCCTCCAGCGCGGGGATCTCAT
GCTGGAGTTCTTCGCCCACCCTAGGGGGAGGCTAACTGAAACACGGAAGGAGACAATACCGGAAGGAACC
CGCGCTATGACGGCAATAAAAAGACAGAATAAAACGCACGGTGTTGGGTCGTTTGTTCATAAACGCGGGG
TTCGGTCCCAGGGCTGGCACTCTGTCGATACCCCACCGAGACCCCATTGGGGCCAATACGCCCGCGTTTC
TTCCTTTTCCCCACCCCACCCCCCAAGTTCGGGTGAAGGCCCAGGGCTCGCAGCCAACGTCGGGGCGGCA
GGCCCTGCCATAGCCTCAGGTTACTCATATATACTTTAGATTGATTTAAAACTTCATTTTTAATTTAAAA
GGATCTAGGTGAAGATCCTTTTTGATAATCTCATGACCAAAATCCCTTAACGTGAGTTTTCGTTCCACTG
AGCGTCAGACCCCGTAGAAAAGATCAAAGGATCTTCTTGAGATCCTTTTTTTCTGCGCGTAATCTGCTGC
TTGCAAACAAAAAAACCACCGCTACCAGCGGTGGTTTGTTTGCCGGATCAAGAGCTACCAACTCTTTTTC
CGAAGGTAACTGGCTTCAGCAGAGCGCAGATACCAAATACTGTTCTTCTAGTGTAGCCGTAGTTAGGCCA
CCACTTCAAGAACTCTGTAGCACCGCCTACATACCTCGCTCTGCTAATCCTGTTACCAGTGGCTGCTGCC
AGTGGCGATAAGTCGTGTCTTACCGGGTTGGACTCAAGACGATAGTTACCGGATAAGGCGCAGCGGTCGG
GCTGAACGGGGGGTTCGTGCACACAGCCCAGCTTGGAGCGAACGACCTACACCGAACTGAGATACCTACA
GCGTGAGCTATGAGAAAGCGCCACGCTTCCCGAAGGGAGAAAGGCGGACAGGTATCCGGTAAGCGGCAGG
GTCGGAACAGGAGAGCGCACGAGGGAGCTTCCAGGGGGAAACGCCTGGTATCTTTATAGTCCTGTCGGGT
TTCGCCACCTCTGACTTGAGCGTCGATTTTTGTGATGCTCGTCAGGGGGGCGGAGCCTATGGAAAAACGC
CAGCAACGCGGCCTTTTTACGGTTCCTGGCCTTTTGCTGGCCTTTTGCTCACATGTTCTTTCCTGCGTTA
TCCCCTGATTCTGTGGATAACCGTATTACCGCCATGCATTAGTTATTAATAGTAATCAATTACGGGGTCA
TTAGTTCATAGCCCATATATGGAGTTCCG
Features (pLannotate 1.2.2; 15 found; start..end, strand, type, name):
      1..304     +  enhancer       CMV enhancer: human cytomegalovirus immediate early enhancer
    305..508     +  promoter       CMV promoter: human cytomegalovirus (CMV) immediate early promoter
    541..909     +  CDS            OPA1 (fragment): OPA1_HUMAN - Also known as KIAA0567. Experimental evidence at protein level: Swiss-Prot protein existence level 1. Isoforms that contain the alternative exon 4b (present in isoform 4 and isoform 5) are required for mitochondrial genome maintenance, possibly by anchoring the mitochondrial nucleoids to the inner mitochondrial membrane. From Homo sapiens (Human).
    931..1626    +  CDS            mScarlet-I: mScarlet-I is a basic (constitutively fluorescent) red fluorescent protein published in 2016, derived from synthetic construct. It is reported to be a rapidly-maturing monomer with moderate acid sensitivity.
   1647..1730    +  CDS            large T antigen (fragment): large T antigen from SV40 (simian virus 40)
   1753..1874    +  polyA_signal   SV40 poly(A) signal: SV40 polyadenylation signal
   1908..2336    -  rep_origin     f1 ori (sequence partly withheld): f1 bacteriophage origin of replication; arrow indicates direction of (+) strand synthesis
   2363..2467    +  promoter       AmpR promoter: bla
   2469..2826    +  promoter       SV40 promoter: SV40 enhancer and early promoter
   2861..3655    +  CDS            NeoR/KanR: aminoglycoside phosphotransferase from Tn5; aph(3')-II (or nptII); confers resistance to neomycin, kanamycin, and G418 (Geneticin®)
   3676..3828    +  CDS            ble (fragment): BLE_KLEPN - Experimental evidence at protein level: Swiss-Prot protein existence level 1. Binding protein with a strong affinity to the bleomycin family of antibiotics. Binds to CL990; an antimitotic-antibiotic compound. From Klebsiella pneumoniae.
   3887..3934    +  polyA_signal   HSV TK poly(A) signal: herpes simplex virus thymidine kinase polyadenylation signal (Cole and Stacy, 1985)
   4025..4041    -  polyA_signal   bGH poly(A) signal (fragment): bovine growth hormone polyadenylation signal
   4263..4851    +  rep_origin     ori: high-copy-number ColE1/pMB1/pBR322/pUC origin of replication
   4966..5025    +  enhancer       CMV enhancer (fragment): human cytomegalovirus immediate early enhancer
