[The description below was written by a language model from this plasmid's Addgene catalogue record and pLannotate feature annotations shown in this document.]
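Description:
pN1-OPA1(123Nt)-mScarletI is a mammalian expression plasmid built on a pN1-type backbone, the layout in which a targeting sequence is placed upstream of a fluorescent protein so that the protein carries it at its N-terminus. It replicates in E. coli from a high-copy ColE1/pUC-type origin and also carries an f1 phage origin. Selection relies on a single Tn5 NeoR/KanR gene driven by tandem bacterial (AmpR/bla) and SV40 early promoters and terminated by an HSV TK polyadenylation signal. This cassette gives kanamycin resistance in bacteria and can confer G418 resistance in transfected mammalian cells. The short annotations for ble, SV40 large T antigen and bGH poly(A) are fragment-level matches, most likely sequence remnants or partial homologies rather than functional parts. The CMV enhancer fragment at the end of the record simply continues the enhancer across the origin of the circular map.

The payload is a single open reading frame under the human cytomegalovirus immediate early enhancer and promoter, ending at an SV40 poly(A) signal. It consists of a 369-nucleotide fragment of human OPA1, corresponding to the 123 N-terminal residues indicated in the name, followed after a short linker region by mScarlet-I, a rapidly maturing monomeric red fluorescent protein of synthetic origin. OPA1 is a mitochondrial inner-membrane dynamin-like GTPase, and its N-terminal region here serves as a targeting sequence. The stated purpose is localization of the reporter to the mitochondrial intermembrane space, so the construct serves as a red marker for that compartment in live or fixed mammalian cells. The record does not specify the cloning sites used.
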