Addgene plasmid #129343: pN1-OPA1(123Nt)-mScarletI
Purpose: Mitochondrial intermembrane space localization
Depositing lab: Yasushi Okada.
Backbone
  Vector backbone: pN1
  Vector type: Mammalian Expression
Growth in bacteria
  Bacterial resistance: Kanamycin, 50 μg/mL
  Growth temperature: 37°C
  Growth strain: DH5alpha
  Copy number: High Copy
Gene/Insert
  Gene/Insert name: mScarlet(i) (Addgene 85044)
  Species: H. sapiens (human), Synthetic
  Cloning method: Restriction Enzyme; 5′ cloning site Unknown (unknown if destroyed)
Terms and licenses: Academic/Nonprofit Terms; Industry Terms: Not Available to Industry
Depositor comments: Depositor Adm #1126
How to cite: pN1-OPA1(123Nt)-mScarletI was a gift from Yasushi Okada (Addgene plasmid # 129343 ; http://n2t.net/addgene:129343 ; RRID:Addgene_129343)
